>Addgene plasmid #40592 | hGFAP-GFP | addgene full sequence | sequence record 240470 | Addgene NGS Result
CGCGGAACCCCTATTTGTTTATTTTTCTAAATACATTCAAATATGTATCCGCTCATGAGACAATAACCCT
GATAAATGCTTCAATAATATTGAAAAAGGAAGAGTATGAGTATTCAACATTTCCGTGTCGCCCTTATTCC
CTTTTTTGCGGCATTTTGCCTTCCTGTTTTTGCTCACCCAGAAACGCTGGTGAAAGTAAAAGATGCTGAA
GATCAGTTGGGTGCACGAGTGGGTTACATCGAACTGGATCTCAACAGCGGTAAGATCCTTGAGAGTTTTC
GCCCCGAAGAACGTTTTCCAATGATGAGCACTTTTAAAGTTCTGCTATGTGGCGCGGTATTATCCCGTAT
TGACGCCGGGCAAGAGCAACTCGGTCGCCGCATACACTATTCTCAGAATGACTTGGTTGAGTACTCACCA
GTCACAGAAAAGCATCTTACGGATGGCATGACAGTAAGAGAATTATGCAGTGCTGCCATAACCATGAGTG
ATAACACTGCGGCCAACTTACTTCTGACAACGATCGGAGGACCGAAGGAGCTAACCGCTTTTTTGCACAA
CATGGGGGATCATGTAACTCGCCTTGATCGTTGGGAACCGGAGCTGAATGAAGCCATACCAAACGACGAG
CGTGACACCACGATGCCTGTAGCAATGGCAACAACGTTGCGCAAACTATTAACTGGCGAACTACTTACTC
TAGCTTCCCGGCAACAATTAATAGACTGGATGGAGGCGGATAAAGTTGCAGGACCACTTCTGCGCTCGGC
CCTTCCGGCTGGCTGGTTTATTGCTGATAAATCTGGAGCCGGTGAGCGTGGGTCTCGCGGTATCATTGCA
GCACTGGGGCCAGATGGTAAGCCCTCCCGTATCGTAGTTATCTACACGACGGGGAGTCAGGCAACTATGG
ATGAACGAAATAGACAGATCGCTGAGATAGGTGCCTCACTGATTAAGCATTGGTAACTGTCAGACCAAGT
TTACTCATATATACTTTAGATTGATTTAAAACTTCATTTTTAATTTAAAAGGATCTAGGTGAAGATCCTT
TTTGATAATCTCATGACCAAAATCCCTTAACGTGAGTTTTCGTTCCACTGAGCGTCAGACCCCGTAGAAA
AGATCAAAGGATCTTCTTGAGATCCTTTTTTTCTGCGCGTAATCTGCTGCTTGCAAACAAAAAAACCACC
GCTACCAGCGGTGGTTTGTTTGCCGGATCAAGAGCTACCAACTCTTTTTCCGAAGGTAACTGGCTTCAGC
AGAGCGCAGATACCAAATACTGTTCTTCTAGTGTAGCCGTAGTTAGGCCACCACTTCAAGAACTCTGTAG
CACCGCCTACATACCTCGCTCTGCTAATCCTGTTACCAGTGGCTGCTGCCAGTGGCGATAAGTCGTGTCT
TACCGGGTTGGACTCAAGACGATAGTTACCGGATAAGGCGCAGCGGTCGGGCTGAACGGGGGGTTCGTGC
ACACAGCCCAGCTTGGAGCGAACGACCTACACCGAACTGAGATACCTACAGCGTGAGCTATGAGAAAGCG
CCACGCTTCCCGAAGGGAGAAAGGCGGACAGGTATCCGGTAAGCGGCAGGGTCGGAACAGGAGAGCGCAC
GAGGGAGCTTCCAGGGGGAAACGCCTGGTATCTTTATAGTCCTGTCGGGTTTCGCCACCTCTGACTTGAG
CGTCGATTTTTGTGATGCTCGTCAGGGGGGCGGAGCCTATGGAAAAACGCCAGCAACGCGGCCTTTTTAC
GGTTCCTGGCCTTTTGCTGGCCTTTTGCTCACATGTTCTTTCCTGCGTTATCCCCTGATTCTGTGGATAA
CCGTATTACCGCCTTTGAGTGAGCTGATACCGCTCGCCGCAGCCGAACGACCGAGCGCAGCGAGTCAGTG
AGCGAGGAAGCGGAAGAGCGCCCAATACGCAAACCGCCTCTCCCCGCGCGTTGGCCGATTCATTAATGCA
GCTGGCACGACAGGTTTCCCGACTGGAAAGCGGGCAGTGAGCGCAACGCAATTAATGTGAGTTAGCTCAC
TCATTAGGCACCCCAGGCTTTACACTTTATGCTTCCGGCTCGTATGTTGTGTGGAATTGTGAGCGGATAA
CAATTTCACACAGGAAACAGCTATGACATGATTACGAATTCGAGCTCGGTACCAGATCTGAGCTCCCACC
TCCCTCTCTGTGCTGGGACTCACAGAGGGAGACCTCAGGAGGCAGTCTGTCCATCACATGTCCAAATGCA
GAGCATACCCTGGGCTGGGCGCAGTGGCGCACAACTGTAATTCCAGCACTTTGGGAGGCTGATGTGGAAG
GATCACTTGAGCCCAGAAGTTCTAGACCAGCCTGGGCAACATGGCAAGACCCTATCTCTACAAAAAAAGT
TAAAAAATCAGCCACGTGTGGTGACACACACCTGTAGTCCCAGCTATTCAGGAGGCTGAGGTGAGGGGAT
CACTTAAGGCTGGGAGGTTGAGGCTGCAGTGAGTCGTGGTTGCGCCACTGCACTCCAGCCTGGGCAACAG
TGAGACCCTGTCTCAAAAGACAAAAAAAAAAAAAAAAAAAAAAAGAACATATCCTGGTGTGGAGTAGGGG
ACGCTGCTCTGACAGAGGCTCGGGGGCCTGAGCTGGCTCTGTGAGCTGGGGAGGAGGCAGACAGCCAGGC
CTTGTCTGCAAGCAGACCTGGCAGCATTGGGCTGGCCGCCCCCCAGGGCCTCCTCTTCATGCCCAGTGAA
TGACTCACCTTGGCACAGACACAATGTTCGGGGTGGGCACAGTGCCTGCTTCCCGCCGCACCCCAGCCCC
CCTCAAATGCCTTCCGAGAAGCCCATTGAGCAGGGGGCTTGCATTGCACCCCAGCCTGACAGCCTGGCAT
CTTGGGATAAAAGCAGCACAGCCCCCTAGGGGCTGCCCTTGCTGTGTGGCGCCACCGGCGGTGGAGAACA
AGGCTCTATTCAGCCTGTGCCCAGGAAAGGGGATCAGGGGATGCCCAGGCATGGACAGTGGGTGGCAGGG
GGGGAGAGGAGGGCTGTCTGCTTCCCAGAAGTCCAAGGACACAAATGGGTGAGGGGACTGGGCAGGGTTC
TGACCCTGTGGGACCAGAGTGGAGGGCGTAGATGGACCTGAAGTCTCCAGGGACAACAGGGCCCAGGTCT
CAGGCTCCTAGTTGGGCCCAGTGGCTCCAGCGTTTCCAAACCCATCCATCCCCAGAGGTTCTTCCCATCT
CTCCAGGCTGATGTGTGGGAACTCGAGGAAATAAATCTCCAGTGGGAGACGGAGGGGTGGCCAGGGAAAC
GGGGCGCTGCAGGAATAAAGACGAGCCAGCACAGCCAGCTCATGTGTAACGGCTTTGTGGAGCTGTCAAG
GCCTGGTCTCTGGGAGAGAGGCACAGGGAGGCCAGACAAGGAAGGGGTGACCTGGAGGGACAGATCCAGG
GGCTAAAGTCCTGATAAGGCAAGAGAGTGCCGGCCCCCTCTTGCCCTATCAGGACCTCCACTGCCACATA
GAGGCCATGATTGACCCTTAGACAAAGGGCTGGTGTCCAATCCCAGCCCCCAGCCCCAGAACTCCAGGGA
ATGAATGGGCAGAGAGCAGGAATGTGGGACATCTGTGTTCAAGGGAAGGACTCCAGGAGTCTGCTGGGAA
TGAGGCCTAGTAGGAAATGAGGTGGCCCTTGAGGGTACAGAACAGGTTCATTCTTCGCCAAATTCCCAGC
ACCTTGCAGGCACTTACAGCTGAGTGAGATAATGCCTGGGTTATGAAATCAAAAAGTTGGAAAGCAGGTC
AGAGGTCATCTGGTACAGCCCTTCCTTCCCTTTTTTTTTTTTTTTTTTGTGAGACAAGGTCTCTCTCTGT
TGCCCAGGCTGGAGTGGCGCAAACACAGCTCACTGCAGCCTCAACCTACTGGGCTCAAGCAATCCTCCAG
CCTCAGCCTCCCAAAGTGCTGGGATTACAAGCATGAGCCACCCCACTCAGCCCTTTCCTTCCTTTTTAAT
TGATGCATAATAATTGTAAGTATTCATCATGGTCCAACCAACCCTTTCTTGACCCACCTTCCTAGAGAGA
GGGTCCTCTTGCTTCAGCGGTCAGGGCCCCAGACCCATGGTCTGGCTCCAGGTACCACCTGCCTCATGCA
GGAGTTGGCGTGCCCAGGAAGCTCTGCCTCTGGGCACAGTGACCTCAGTGGGGTGAGGGGAGCTCTCCCC
ATAGCTGGGCTGCGGCCCAACCCCACCCCCTCAGGCTATGCCAGGGGGTGTTGCCAGGGGCACCCGGGCA
TCGCCAGTCTAGCCCACTCCTTCATAAAGCCCTCGCATCCCAGGAGCGAGCAGAGCCAGAGCAGGTTGGA
GAGGAGACGCATCACCTCCGCTGCTCGCGGGGAAGCTTGCCGCCACCATGGTGAGCAAGGGCGAGGAGCT
GTTCACCGGGGTGGTGCCCATCCTGGTCGAGCTGGACGGCGACGTAAACGGCCACAAGTTCAGCGTGTCC
GGCGAGGGCGAGGGCGATGCCACCTACGGCAAGCTGACCCTGAAGTTCATCTGCACCACCGGCAAGCTGC
CCGTGCCCTGGCCCACCCTCGTGACCACCTTCACCTACGGCGTGCAGTGCTTCAGCCGCTACCCCGACCA
CATGAAGCAGCACGACTTCTTCAAGTCCGCCATGCCCGAAGGCTACGTCCAGGAGCGCACCATCTTCTTC
AAGGACGACGGCAACTACAAGACCCGCGCCGAGGTGAAGTTCGAGGGCGACACCCTGGTGAACCGCATCG
AGCTGAAGGGCATCGACTTCAAGGAGGACGGCAACATCCTGGGGCACAAGCTGGAGTACAACTACAACAG
CCACAACGTCTATATCATGGCCGACAAGCAGAAGAACGGCATCAAGGTGAACTTCAAGATCCGCCACAAC
ATCGAGGACGGCAGCGTGCAGCTCGCCGACCACTACCAGCAGAACACCCCCATCGGCGACGGCCCCGTGC
TGCTGCCCGACAACCACTACCTGAGCACCCAGTCCGCCCTGAGCAAAGACCCCAACGAGAAGCGCGATCA
CATGGTCCTGATGGAGTTCGTGACCGCCGCCGGGATCACTCTCGGCATGGACGAGCTGTACAAGTAAAGC
GGCCGCGACTCTAGGATCCGCAGATCCCGGCCAGATACCGATGCTGCCGCAGCAAAAGCAGGAGCAGATG
CCGCCGTCGCAGGCGAAGATGTCGCAGACGGAGGAGGCGATGCTGCCGGCGGAGGAGGCGAAGTAAGTAG
AGGGCTGGGCTGGGCTGTGGGGGGTGTGGGGTGCGGGACTGGGCAGTCTGGGAGTCCCTCTCACCACTTT
TCTTACCTTTCTAGGATGCTGCCGTCGCCGCCGCTCATACACCATAAGGTGTAAAAAATACTAGATGCAC
AGAATAGCAAGTCCATCAAAACTCCTGCGTGAGAATTTTACCAGACTTCAAGAGCATCTCGCCACATCTT
GAAAAATGCCACCGTCCGATGAAAAACAGGAGCCTGCTAAGGAACAATGCCACCTGTCAATAAATGTTGA
AAACTCATCCCATTCCTGCCTCTTGGTCCTTGGGCTTGGGGAGGGGTGCGCGGATGTGGTTAGGGAACAT
GACTGGTCAAATGGGAAGGGCTTCAAAAGAATTCCCAATATTGACTACCAAGCCACCTGTACAGATCTGC
CTGCAGGCATGCAAGCTTGGCACTGGCCGTCGTTTTACAACGTCGTGACTGGGAAAACCCTGGCGTTACC
CAACTTAATCGCCTTGCAGCACATCCCCCTTTCGCCAGCTGGCGTAATAGCGAAGAGGCCCGCACCGATC
GCCCTTCCCAACAGTTGCGCAGCCTGAATGGCGAATGGCGCCTGATGCGGTATTTTCTCCTTACGCATCT
GTGCGGTATTTCACACCGCATATGGTGCACTCTCAGTACAATCTGCTCTGATGCCGCATAGTTAAGCCAG
CCCCGACACCCGCCAACACCCGCTGACGCGCCCTGACGGGCTTGTCTGCTCCCGGCATCCGCTTACAGAC
AAGCTGTGACCGTCTCCGGGAGCTGCATGTGTCAGAGGTTTTCACCGTCATCACCGAAACGCGCGAGACG
AAAGGGCCTCGTGATACGCCTATTTTTATAGGTTAATGTCATGATAATAATGGTTTCTTAGACGTCAGGT
GGCACTTTTCGGGGAAATGTG
Features (pLannotate 1.2.2; 16 found; start..end, strand, type, name):
      1..105     +  promoter       AmpR promoter: bla
    106..966     +  CDS            AmpR: β-lactamase; bla; confers resistance to ampicillin, carbenicillin, and related antibiotics
   1137..1725    +  rep_origin     ori: high-copy-number ColE1/pMB1/pBR322/pUC origin of replication
   1908..2000    +  CDS            lacI (fragment): lac repressor; lacI; The lac repressor binds to the lac operator to inhibit transcription in E. coli. This inhibition can be relieved by adding lactose or isopropyl-β-D-thiogalactopyranoside (IPTG).
   2013..2034    +  protein_bind   CAP binding site: CAP binding activates transcription in the presence of cAMP. E. coli catabolite activator protein
   2049..2079    +  promoter       lac promoter: promoter for the E. coli lac operon
   2087..2103    +  protein_bind   lac operator: The lac repressor binds to the lac operator to inhibit transcription in E. coli. This inhibition can be relieved by adding lactose or isopropyl-β-D-thiogalactopyranoside (IPTG). lac repressor encoded by lacI
   2136..2153    +  misc_feature   MCS (fragment): pUC18/19 multiple cloning site
   2240..2500    -  CDS            GVQW1 (fragment): GVQW1_HUMAN - Also known as TIGD1L2. Experimental evidence at transcript level: Swiss-Prot protein existence level 2. From Homo sapiens (Human).
   3878..3973    +  CDS            C14orf178 (fragment): CN178_HUMAN - Experimental evidence at transcript level: Swiss-Prot protein existence level 2. From Homo sapiens (Human).
   4388..5107    +  CDS            EGFP: the original enhanced GFP (Yang et al., 1996) mammalian codon-optimized
   5143..5190    +  CDS            PRM1 (fragment): HSP1_RABIT - Also known as PRM-1. Experimental evidence at protein level: Swiss-Prot protein existence level 1. Protamines substitute for histones in the chromatin of sperm during the haploid phase of spermatogenesis. They compact sperm DNA into a highly condensed, stable and inactive complex. From Oryctolagus cuniculus (Rabbit).
   5670..5688    +  misc_feature   MCS (fragment): pUC18/19 multiple cloning site
   5691..5845    +  CDS            lacZα (fragment): LacZα fragment of β-galactosidase; lacZ fragment
   5851..5950    -  misc_feature   bom (fragment): basis of mobility region from pBR322
   6052..6087    -  CDS            rop (fragment): Rop protein, which maintains plasmids at low copy number; rop
