[The description below was written by a language model from this plasmid's Addgene catalogue record and pLannotate feature annotations shown in this document.]
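Description:
hGFAP-GFP is a transgene plasmid of about 6.2 kb built on pgfa2-lac2, a pUC-type vector that carries the human GFAP (gfa2) promoter. It is designed to express green fluorescent protein in astrocytes of transgenic mice. In E. coli it is propagated through a high-copy ColE1/pUC-family origin and selected with ampicillin via the β-lactamase gene. The feature table also shows the usual pUC remnants flanking the transgene: the lac promoter and operator, split fragments of the multiple cloning site, a lacZα fragment, and short bom and rop fragments.

The lacZ coding region of the parent plasmid was excised and replaced, by blunt-end ligation, with a roughly 0.75 kb fragment containing the complete hGFP-S65T coding sequence. This is a humanized Aequorea victoria GFP with many silent codon changes for mammalian expression. Its S65T substitution gives a single red-shifted excitation peak near 490 nm and brighter fluorescence. The automated annotation labels this open reading frame as EGFP, probably because the two codon-optimized sequences are closely related, whereas the catalogue identifies it as hGFP-S65T.

The region of about 2.2 kb upstream of the GFP, where the annotation tool finds only incidental matches to human protein fragments, corresponds in position to the human GFAP promoter described in the record. Downstream lies the mouse protamine 1 (MP-1) fragment, detected as a short PRM1 match, which supplies a heterologous intron and polyadenylation signal for transcript processing. It is listed in the tag field but is not a protein fusion. The construct was used to generate transgenic mice in which live astrocytes can be visualized by fluorescence.
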