Addgene plasmid #40592: hGFAP-GFP
Depositing lab: Albee Messing. Depositing organization: University of Wisconsin, Madison. Publication: Live astrocytes visualized by green fluorescent protein in transgenic mice. Zhuo L, Sun B, Zhang CL, Fine A, Chiu SY, Messing A. Dev Biol. 1997 Jul 1;187(1):36-42. 10.1006/dbio.1997.8601 PubMed 9224672.
Backbone
  Vector backbone: pgfa2-lac2
  Backbone manufacturer: Michael Brenner (PMID: 7952266)
  Backbone size w/o insert (bp): 5500
  Total vector size (bp): 6250
  Modifications to backbone: LacZ coding region of pgfa2-lac2 replaced by a mutated, humanized hGFP(S65T) cDNA.
  Vector type: Mammalian Expression, Bacterial Expression, Mouse Targeting
Growth in bacteria
  Bacterial resistance: Ampicillin, 100 μg/mL
  Growth temperature: 37°C
  Growth strain: XL1 Blue
  Copy number: Unknown
Gene/Insert
  Gene/Insert name: GFP-S65T (alt names: hGFP-S65T; GFP; Tg94.7)
  Species: H. sapiens (human), M. musculus (mouse), Synthetic; Aequorea victoria (humanized)
  Insert size (bp): 750
  Mutation: Construct contains a mutated, humanized hGFP(S65T) cDNA followed by a heterologous mouse intron and polyadenylation signal, all under the control of the gfa2 promoter
  Promoter: hGFAP promoter
  Tag / fusion protein: MP-1 fragment (mouse protamine 1 intron and polyadenylation signal) (C terminal on backbone)
  Cloning method: Restriction Enzyme; 5′ cloning site HindIII (not destroyed); 3′ cloning site XbaI (unknown if destroyed)
  Sequencing primers: 5′ GFAPpro-F (5'-ACTCCTTCATAAAGCCCTCG-3')
Resource information
  A portion of this plasmid was derived from a plasmid made by: Dr. Brenner (GFAP/MP-1 backbone)
Terms and licenses: Academic/Nonprofit Terms; Industry Terms: Not Available to Industry
Depositor comments: This plasmid encodes a transgene to express hGFP-S65T under the control of the hGFAP promoter in transgenic mice. The plasmid Gfa2-lac2, containing the human GFAP promoter and mouse protamine 1 intron and polyadenylation signal on the 3' end, was kindly provided by Dr. M. Brenner of the NIH. The plasmid phGFP-S65T containing the mutated, humanized GFP cDNA was purchased from the Clonetech Laboratories. The transgene was constructed by excising the lacZ coding region from the pGfa2-lac2 plasmid by BamHI digestion, and replacing it by blunt end ligation with a 0.75-kb HindIII-XbaI fragment containing the entire GFP coding region from phGFP-S65T. hGFP-S65T is a variant of the Aequorea victoria green fluorescent protein that has been optimized for brighter fluorescence and higher expression in human (and mammalian) cells. hGFP-S65T contains more than 190 silent base changes to optimize the coding sequence based on human codon-usage preferences. The S65T mutation results in a single, red-shifted excitation peak at 490 nm and brighter fluorescence.
How to cite: hGFAP-GFP was a gift from Albee Messing (Addgene plasmid # 40592 ; http://n2t.net/addgene:40592 ; RRID:Addgene_40592)
