>Addgene plasmid #40592 | hGFAP-GFP | addgene partial sequence | sequence record 53248 | GFAPpro-F 5'-ACTCCTTCATAAAGCCCTCG-3'
TGGAGAGGAGACGCATCACCTCCGCTGCTCGCGGGGAAGCTTGCCGCCACCATGGTGAGCAAGGGCGAGG
AGCTGTTCACCGGGGTGGTGCCCATCCTGGTCGAGCTGGACGGCGACGTAAACGGCCACAAGTTCAGCGT
GTCCGGCGAGGGCGAGGGCGATGCCACCTACGGCAAGCTGACCCTGAAGTTCATCTGCACCACCGGCAAG
CTGCCCGTGCCCTGGCCCACCCTCGTGACCACCTTCACCTACGGCGTGCAGTGCTTCAGCCGCTACCCCG
ACCACATGAAGCAGCACGACTTCTTCAAGTCCGCCATGCCCGAAGGCTACGTCCAGGAGCGCACCATCTT
CTTCAAGGACGACGGCAACTACAAGACCCGCGCCGAGGTGAAGTTCGAGGGCGACACCCTGGTGAACCGC
ATCGAGCTGAAGGGCATCGACTTCAAGGAGGACGGCAACATCCTGGGGCACAAGCTGGAGTACAACTACA
ACAGCCACAACGTCTATATCATGGCCGACAAGCAGAAGAACGGCATCAAGGTGAACTTCAAGATCCGCCA
CAACATCGAGGACGGCAGCGTGCAGCTCGCCGACCACTACCAGCAGAACACCCCCATCGGCGACGGCCCC
GTGCTGCTGCCCGACAACCACTACCTGAGCACCCAGTCCGCCCTGAGCAAAGACCCCAACGAGAAGCGCG
ATCACATGGTCCTGATGGAGTTCGTGACCGCCGCCGGGATCACTCTCGGCATGGACGAGCTGTACA
