>Addgene plasmid #40592 | hGFAP-GFP | addgene partial sequence | sequence record 53885 | EGFP-C 5'-CATGGTCCTGCTGGAGTTCGTG-3'
GTAAAGCGGCCGCGACTCTAGGATCCGCAGATCCCGGCCAGATACCGATGCTGCCGCAGCAAAAGCAGGA
GCAGATGCCGCCGTCGCAGGCGAAGATGTCGCAGACGGAGGAGGCGATGCTGCCGGCGGAGGAGGCGAAG
TAAGTAGAGGGCTGGGCTGGGCTGTGGGGGGTGTGGGGTGCGGGACTGGGCAGTCTGGGAGTCCCTCTCA
CCACTTTTCTTACCTTTCTAGGATGCTGCCGTCGCCGCCGCTCATACACCATAAGGTGTAAAAAATACTA
GATGCACAGAATAGCAAGTCCATCAAAACTCCTGCGTGAGAATTTTACCAGACTTCAAGAGCATCTCGCC
ACATCTTGAAAAATGCCACCGTCCGATGAAAAACAGGAGCCTGCTAAGGAACAATGCCACCTGTCAATAA
ATGTTGAAAACTCATCCCATTCCTGCCTCTTGGTCCTTGGGCTTGGGGAGGGGTGCGCGGATGTGGTTAG
GGAACATGACTGGTCAAATGGGAAGGGCTTCAAAAGAATTCCCAATATTGACTACCAAGCCACCTGTACA
GATCTGCCTGCAGGCATGCAAGCTTGGCACTGGCCGTCGTTTTACAACGTCGTGACTGGGAAAACCCTGG
CGTTACCCAACTTAATCGCCTTGCAGCACATCCCCCTTTCGCCAGCTGGCGTAATAGCGAAGAGGCCCGC
ACCGATCGCCCTTCCCAACAGTTGCGCAGCCTGAATGGCGAATGGCGCCTGATGCGGTATTTTCTCCTTA
CGCATCTGTGCG
