>Addgene plasmid #40592 | hGFAP-GFP | addgene partial sequence | sequence record 54522 | EGFP-N 5'-CGTCGCCGTCCAGCTCGACCAG-3'
CCTTGCTCACCATGGTGGCGGCAAGCTTCCCCGCGAGCAGCGGAGGTGATGCGTCTCCTCTCCAACCTGC
TCTGGCTCTGCTCGCTCCTGGGATGCGAGGGCTTTATGAAGGAGTGGGCTAGACTGGCGATGCCCGGGTG
CCCCTGGCAACACCCCCTGGCATAGCCTGAGGGGGTGGGGTTGGGCCGCAGCCCAGCTATGGGGAGAGCT
CCCCTCACCCCACTGAGGTCACTGTGCCCAGAGGCAGAGCTTCCTGGGCACGCCAACTCCTGCATGAGGC
AGGTGGTACCTGGAGCCAGACCATGGGTCTGGGGCCCTGACCGCTGAAGCAAGAGGACCCTCTCTCTAGG
AAGGTGGGTCAAGAAAGGGTTGGTTGGACCATGATGAATACTTACAATTATTATGCATCAATTAAAAAGG
AAGGAAAGGGCTGAGTGGGGTGGCTCATGCTTGTAATCCCAGCACTTTGGGAGGCTGAGGCTGGAGGATT
GCTTGAGCCCAGTAGGTTGAGGCTGCAGTGAGCTGTGTTTGCGCCACTCCAGCCTGGGCAACAGAGAGAG
ACCTTGTCTCACAAAAAAAAAAAAAAAAAAGGGAAGGAAGGGCTGTACCAGATGACCTCTGACCTGCTTT
CCAACTTTTTGATTTCATAACCCAGGCATTATCTCACTCAGCTGTAAGTGCCTGCAAGGTGCTGGGAATT
TGGCGAAGAATGAACCTGTTCTGTACC
